LOCUS       Exported 4451 bp ds-DNA circular SYN 12-MAY-2021
DEFINITION  Mammalian expression of green fluorescent genetically encoded Ca2+
            indicator for optical imaging (version 1.1).
ACCESSION   .
VERSION     .
KEYWORDS    CMV-G-GECO1.1
SOURCE      synthetic DNA construct
  ORGANISM  synthetic DNA construct
REFERENCE   1 (bases 1 to 4451)
  AUTHORS   Zhao Y, Araki S, Wu J, Teramoto T, Chang YF, Nakano M, Abdelfattah
            AS, Fujiwara M, Ishihara T, Nagai T, Campbell RE
  TITLE     An Expanded Palette of Genetically Encoded Ca2+ Indicators.
  JOURNAL   Science. 2011 Sep 8.
  PUBMED    21903779
REFERENCE   2 (bases 1 to 4451)
  AUTHORS   .
  TITLE     Direct Submission
  JOURNAL   Exported May 12, 2021 from SnapGene Server 1.1.58
            http://www.snapgene.com
FEATURES             Location/Qualifiers
     source          1..4451
                     /organism="synthetic DNA construct"
                     /mol_type="other DNA"
     primer_bind     complement(44..63)
                     /label=pRS-marker
                     /note="pRS vectors, use to sequence yeast selectable
                     marker"
     enhancer        235..614
                     /label=CMV enhancer
                     /note="human cytomegalovirus immediate early enhancer"
     promoter        615..818
                     /label=CMV promoter
                     /note="human cytomegalovirus (CMV) immediate early
                     promoter"
     primer_bind     769..789
                     /label=CMV-F
                     /note="Human CMV immediate early promoter, forward primer"
     primer_bind     863..882
                     /label=T7
                     /note="T7 promoter, forward primer"
     promoter        863..881
                     /label=T7 promoter
                     /note="promoter for bacteriophage T7 RNA polymerase"
     CDS             931..987
                     /codon_start=1
                     /product="calmodulin-binding peptide from avian smooth
                     muscle myosin light chain kinase"
                     /label=calmodulin-binding peptide
                     /translation="RRKWNKTGHAVRAIGRLSS"
     primer_bind     1200..1221
                     /label=EGFP-C
                     /note="EGFP, forward primer"
     primer_bind     complement(1588..1607)
                     /label=EXFP-R
                     /note="For distinguishing EGFP variants, reverse primer"
     CDS             1723..2166
                     /codon_start=1
                     /product="calcium-binding protein"
                     /label=calmodulin
                     /translation="DQLTEEQIAEFKEAFSLFDKDGDGTITTKELGTVMRSLGQNPTEA
                     ELQDMINEVDADGDGTIDFPEFLTMMARKMNDTDSEEEIREAFRVFDKDGNGYIGAAEL
                     RHVMTNLGEKLTDEEVDEMIRVADIDGDGQVNYEEFVQMMTAK"
     promoter        complement(2227..2245)
                     /label=SP6 promoter
                     /note="promoter for bacteriophage SP6 RNA polymerase"
     primer_bind     complement(2228..2245)
                     /label=SP6
                     /note="SP6 promoter, forward primer"
     primer_bind     complement(2265..2282)
                     /label=BGH-rev
                     /note="Bovine growth hormone terminator, reverse primer.
                     Also called BGH reverse"
     polyA_signal    2271..2495
                     /label=bGH poly(A) signal
                     /note="bovine growth hormone polyadenylation signal"
     rep_origin      complement(2696..3284)
                     /direction=LEFT
                     /label=ori
                     /note="high-copy-number ColE1/pMB1/pBR322/pUC origin of
                     replication"
     primer_bind     complement(2776..2795)
                     /label=pBR322ori-F
                     /note="pBR322 origin, forward primer"
     CDS             complement(3455..4315)
                     /codon_start=1
                     /gene="bla"
                     /product="beta-lactamase"
                     /label=AmpR
                     /note="confers resistance to ampicillin, carbenicillin, and
                     related antibiotics"
                     /translation="MSIQHFRVALIPFFAAFCLPVFAHPETLVKVKDAEDQLGARVGYI
                     ELDLNSGKILESFRPEERFPMMSTFKVLLCGAVLSRIDAGQEQLGRRIHYSQNDLVEYS
                     PVTEKHLTDGMTVRELCSAAITMSDNTAANLLLTTIGGPKELTAFLHNMGDHVTRLDRW
                     EPELNEAIPNDERDTTMPVAMATTLRKLLTGELLTLASRQQLIDWMEADKVAGPLLRSA
                     LPAGWFIADKSGAGERGSRGIIAALGPDGKPSRIVVIYTTGSQATMDERNRQIAEIGAS
                     LIKHW"
     primer_bind     4078..4097
                     /label=Amp-R
                     /note="Ampicillin resistance gene, reverse primer"
     promoter        complement(4316..4420)
                     /gene="bla"
                     /label=AmpR promoter
ORIGIN
        1 gacggatcgg gagatctccc gatcccctat ggtgcactct cagtacaatc tgctctgatg
       61 ccgcatagtt aagccagtat ctgctccctg cttgtgtgtt ggaggtcgct gagtagtgcg
      121 cgagcaaaat ttaagctaca acaaggcaag gcttgaccga caattgcatg aagaatctgc
      181 ttagggttag gcgttttgcg ctgcttcgcg atgtacgggc cagatatacg cgttgacatt
      241 gattattgac tagttattaa tagtaatcaa ttacggggtc attagttcat agcccatata
      301 tggagttccg cgttacataa cttacggtaa atggcccgcc tggctgaccg cccaacgacc
      361 cccgcccatt gacgtcaata atgacgtatg ttcccatagt aacgccaata gggactttcc
      421 attgacgtca atgggtggag tatttacggt aaactgccca cttggcagta catcaagtgt
      481 atcatatgcc aagtacgccc cctattgacg tcaatgacgg taaatggccc gcctggcatt
      541 atgcccagta catgacctta tgggactttc ctacttggca gtacatctac gtattagtca
      601 tcgctattac catggtgatg cggttttggc agtacatcaa tgggcgtgga tagcggtttg
      661 actcacgggg atttccaagt ctccacccca ttgacgtcaa tgggagtttg ttttggcacc
      721 aaaatcaacg ggactttcca aaatgtcgta acaactccgc cccattgacg caaatgggcg
      781 gtaggcgtgt acggtgggag gtctatataa gcagagctct ctggctaact agagaaccca
      841 ctgcttactg gcttatcgaa attaatacga ctcactatag ggagacccaa gcttggtacc
      901 gagctcggat ccaccatggt cgactcatca cgtcgtaagt ggaataagac aggtcacgca
      961 gtcagagcta taggtcggct gagctcactc gagaacgtct atatcaaggc cgacgagcag
     1021 aagaacggca tcaaggcgta cttcaagatc cgccacaaca tcgagggcgg cggcgtgcag
     1081 ctcgcctacc actaccagca gaacaccccc atcggcgacg gccccgtgct gctgcccgac
     1141 aaccactacc tgagcgtgca gtccatactt tcgaaagacc ccaacgagaa gcgcgatcac
     1201 atggtcctgc tggagttcgt gaccgccgcc gggatcactc tcggcatgga cgagctgtac
     1261 aagggcggta ccggagggag catggtgagc aagggcgagg agctgttcac cggggtggtg
     1321 cccatccagg tcgagctgga cggcgacgta aacggccaca agttcagcgt gtccggcgag
     1381 ggtgagggcg atgccaccta cggcaagctg accctgaagt tcatctgcac caccggcaag
     1441 ctgcccgtgc cctggcccac cctcgtgacc accctgacct acggcgtgca gtgcttcagc
     1501 cgctaccccg accacatgaa gcagcacgac ttcttcaagt ccgccatgcc cgaaggctac
     1561 atccaggagc gcaccatctt cttcaaggac gacggcaact acaagacccg cgccgaggtg
     1621 aagttcgagg gcgacaccct ggtgaaccgc atcgagctga agggcatcga cttcaaggag
     1681 gacggcaaca tcctggggca caagctggag tacaacacgc gtgaccaact gactgaagag
     1741 cagatcgcag aatttaaaga ggctttctcc ctatttgaca aggacgggga tgggacgata
     1801 acaaccaagg agctggggac ggtgatgcgg tctctggggc agaaccccac agaagcagag
     1861 ctgcaggaca tgatcaatga agtagatgcc gacggtgacg gcacaatcga cttccctgag
     1921 ttcctgacga tgatggcaag aaaaatgaat gacacagaca gtgaagagga aattagagaa
     1981 gcgttccgtg tgtttgataa ggacggcaat ggctacatcg gcgcagcaga gcttcgccac
     2041 gtgatgacaa accttggaga gaagttaaca gatgaagagg ttgatgaaat gatcagggta
     2101 gcagacatcg atggggatgg tcaggtaaac tacgaagagt ttgtacaaat gatgacagcg
     2161 aagtaagaat tctgcagata tccatcacac tggcggccgc tcgagcatgc atctagaggg
     2221 ccctattcta tagtgtcacc taaatgctag agctcgctga tcagcctcga ctgtgccttc
     2281 tagttgccag ccatctgttg tttgcccctc ccccgtgcct tccttgaccc tggaaggtgc
     2341 cactcccact gtcctttcct aataaaatga ggaaattgca tcgcattgtc tgagtaggtg
     2401 tcattctatt ctggggggtg gggtggggca ggacagcaag ggggaggatt gggaagacaa
     2461 tagcaggcat gctggggatg cggtgggctc tatggcttct gaggcggaaa gaaccagctg
     2521 gggctctagt ccggaactcg ctgcgctcgg tcgttcggct gcggcgagcg gtatcagctc
     2581 actcaaaggc ggtaatacgg ttatccacag aatcagggga taacgcagga aagaacatgt
     2641 gagcaaaagg ccagcaaaag gccaggaacc gtaaaaaggc cgcgttgctg gcgtttttcc
     2701 ataggctccg cccccctgac gagcatcaca aaaatcgacg ctcaagtcag aggtggcgaa
     2761 acccgacagg actataaaga taccaggcgt ttccccctgg aagctccctc gtgcgctctc
     2821 ctgttccgac cctgccgctt accggatacc tgtccgcctt tctcccttcg ggaagcgtgg
     2881 cgctttctca tagctcacgc tgtaggtatc tcagttcggt gtaggtcgtt cgctccaagc
     2941 tgggctgtgt gcacgaaccc cccgttcagc ccgaccgctg cgccttatcc ggtaactatc
     3001 gtcttgagtc caacccggta agacacgact tatcgccact ggcagcagcc actggtaaca
     3061 ggattagcag agcgaggtat gtaggcggtg ctacagagtt cttgaagtgg tggcctaact
     3121 acggctacac tagaagaaca gtatttggta tctgcgctct gctgaagcca gttaccttcg
     3181 gaaaaagagt tggtagctct tgatccggca aacaaaccac cgctggtagc ggtggttttt
     3241 ttgtttgcaa gcagcagatt acgcgcagaa aaaaaggatc tcaagaagat cctttgatct
     3301 tttctacggg gtctgacgct cagtggaacg aaaactcacg ttaagggatt ttggtcatga
     3361 gattatcaaa aaggatcttc acctagatcc ttttaaatta aaaatgaagt tttaaatcaa
     3421 tctaaagtat atatgagtaa acttggtctg acagttacca atgcttaatc agtgaggcac
     3481 ctatctcagc gatctgtcta tttcgttcat ccatagttgc ctgactcccc gtcgtgtaga
     3541 taactacgat acgggagggc ttaccatctg gccccagtgc tgcaatgata ccgcgagacc
     3601 cacgctcacc ggctccagat ttatcagcaa taaaccagcc agccggaagg gccgagcgca
     3661 gaagtggtcc tgcaacttta tccgcctcca tccagtctat taattgttgc cgggaagcta
     3721 gagtaagtag ttcgccagtt aatagtttgc gcaacgttgt tgccattgct acaggcatcg
     3781 tggtgtcacg ctcgtcgttt ggtatggctt cattcagctc cggttcccaa cgatcaaggc
     3841 gagttacatg atcccccatg ttgtgcaaaa aagcggttag ctccttcggt cctccgatcg
     3901 ttgtcagaag taagttggcc gcagtgttat cactcatggt tatggcagca ctgcataatt
     3961 ctcttactgt catgccatcc gtaagatgct tttctgtgac tggtgagtac tcaaccaagt
     4021 cattctgaga atagtgtatg cggcgaccga gttgctcttg cccggcgtca atacgggata
     4081 ataccgcgcc acatagcaga actttaaaag tgctcatcat tggaaaacgt tcttcggggc
     4141 gaaaactctc aaggatctta ccgctgttga gatccagttc gatgtaaccc actcgtgcac
     4201 ccaactgatc ttcagcatct tttactttca ccagcgtttc tgggtgagca aaaacaggaa
     4261 ggcaaaatgc cgcaaaaaag ggaataaggg cgacacggaa atgttgaata ctcatactct
     4321 tcctttttca atattattga agcatttatc agggttattg tctcatgagc ggatacatat
     4381 ttgaatgtat ttagaaaaat aaacaaatag gggttccgcg cacatttccc cgaaaagtgc
     4441 cacctgacgt c
//
