[The description below was written by a language model from this plasmid's Addgene catalogue record and the feature table of its GenBank file.]
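Description:
CMV-G-GECO1.1 is a 4,451 bp mammalian expression plasmid built on a compact customized backbone of about 3.2 kb. It encodes G-GECO1.1, a green fluorescent, intensiometric genetically encoded calcium indicator. In bacteria it is maintained at high copy from a ColE1/pUC-type origin and selected with ampicillin through the beta-lactamase gene and its own promoter. The feature table shows no mammalian selection marker, which fits the depositor's comment that a stable cell line could not be made with this vector. It is therefore best regarded as a transient expression construct.

The roughly 1.25 kb insert sits between BamHI and EcoRI sites, both retained. It lies downstream of the human cytomegalovirus immediate-early enhancer and promoter and upstream of the bovine growth hormone polyadenylation signal. The annotated coding regions show the GCaMP-type architecture. An N-terminal calmodulin-binding peptide from avian smooth muscle myosin light chain kinase comes first. It is followed by a GFP-derived segment, which has no feature of its own and is indicated only by EGFP sequencing primer sites. Calmodulin sits at the C-terminus. In sensors of this design, calcium binding causes calmodulin to engage the peptide, which alters the chromophore environment and changes fluorescence intensity. The record defines G-GECO1.1 as GCaMP3 carrying eight substitutions: K69E, N77Y, D86G, K119I, L173Q, K380N, S404G and E430V. T7 and SP6 promoters flank the insert and, together with the CMV-forward and BGH-reverse primer sites, are convenient for sequence verification; the T7 promoter could also drive in vitro transcription. The plasmid is intended for optical imaging of calcium dynamics in transfected mammalian cells.
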