Addgene plasmid #32445: CMV-G-GECO1.1
Purpose: Mammalian expression of green fluorescent genetically encoded Ca2+ indicator for optical imaging (version 1.1)
Depositing lab: Robert Campbell. Depositing organization: University of Alberta. Publication: An Expanded Palette of Genetically Encoded Ca2+ Indicators. Zhao Y, Araki S, Wu J, Teramoto T, Chang YF, Nakano M, Abdelfattah AS, Fujiwara M, Ishihara T, Nagai T, Campbell RE. Science. 2011 Sep 30;333(6051):1888-91. doi: 10.1126/science.1208592 PubMed 21903779.
Backbone
  Vector backbone: Customized Vector
  Backbone size w/o insert (bp): 3200
  Vector type: Mammalian Expression
Growth in bacteria
  Bacterial resistance: Ampicillin, 100 μg/mL
  Growth temperature: 37°C
  Growth strain: DH10B
  Copy number: High Copy
Gene/Insert
  Gene/Insert name: G-GECO1.1 (alt name: green intensiometric genetically encoded Ca2+-indicators for optical imaging version 1.`)
  Insert size (bp): 1251
  Mutation: GCaMP3 K69E/N77Y/D86G/K119I/L173Q/K380N/S404G/E430V
  GenBank ID: JN258414
  Promoter: CMV
  Cloning method: Restriction Enzyme; 5′ cloning site BamHI (not destroyed); 3′ cloning site EcoRI (not destroyed)
  Sequencing primers: 5′ TAATACGACTCACTATAGGG; 3′ TAGAAGGCACAGTCGAGG
Terms and licenses: Academic/Nonprofit Terms; Industry Terms: Not Available to Industry
Depositor comments: Note: Could not make stable cell line using this vector.
How to cite: CMV-G-GECO1.1 was a gift from Robert Campbell (Addgene plasmid # 32445 ; http://n2t.net/addgene:32445 ; RRID:Addgene_32445)
