>Addgene plasmid #32445 | CMV-G-GECO1.1 | depositor partial sequence | sequence record 37227 | G-GECO1.1
ATGGTCGACTCATCACGTCGTAAGTGGAATAAGACAGGTCACGCAGTCAGAGCTATAGGTCGGCTGAGCT
CACTCGAGAACGTCTATATCAAGGCCGACGAGCAGAAGAACGGCATCAAGGCGTACTTCAAGATCCGCCA
CAACATCGAGGGCGGCGGCGTGCAGCTCGCCTACCACTACCAGCAGAACACCCCCATCGGCGACGGCCCC
GTGCTGCTGCCCGACAACCACTACCTGAGCGTGCAGTCCATACTTTCGAAAGACCCCAACGAGAAGCGCG
ATCACATGGTCCTGCTGGAGTTCGTGACCGCCGCCGGGATCACTCTCGGCATGGACGAGCTGTACAAGGG
CGGTACCGGAGGGAGCATGGTGAGCAAGGGCGAGGAGCTGTTCACCGGGGTGGTGCCCATCCAGGTCGAG
CTGGACGGCGACGTAAACGGCCACAAGTTCAGCGTGTCCGGCGAGGGTGAGGGCGATGCCACCTACGGCA
AGCTGACCCTGAAGTTCATCTGCACCACCGGCAAGCTGCCCGTGCCCTGGCCCACCCTCGTGACCACCCT
GACCTACGGCGTGCAGTGCTTCAGCCGCTACCCCGACCACATGAAGCAGCACGACTTCTTCAAGTCCGCC
ATGCCCGAAGGCTACATCCAGGAGCGCACCATCTTCTTCAAGGACGACGGCAACTACAAGACCCGCGCCG
AGGTGAAGTTCGAGGGCGACACCCTGGTGAACCGCATCGAGCTGAAGGGCATCGACTTCAAGGAGGACGG
CAACATCCTGGGGCACAAGCTGGAGTACAACACGCGTGACCAACTGACTGAAGAGCAGATCGCAGAATTT
AAAGAGGCTTTCTCCCTATTTGACAAGGACGGGGATGGGACGATAACAACCAAGGAGCTGGGGACGGTGA
TGCGGTCTCTGGGGCAGAACCCCACAGAAGCAGAGCTGCAGGACATGATCAATGAAGTAGATGCCGACGG
TGACGGCACAATCGACTTCCCTGAGTTCCTGACGATGATGGCAAGAAAAATGAATGACACAGACAGTGAA
GAGGAAATTAGAGAAGCGTTCCGTGTGTTTGATAAGGACGGCAATGGCTACATCGGCGCAGCAGAGCTTC
GCCACGTGATGACAAACCTTGGAGAGAAGTTAACAGATGAAGAGGTTGATGAAATGATCAGGGTAGCAGA
CATCGATGGGGATGGTCAGGTAAACTACGAAGAGTTTGTACAAATGATGACAGCGAAGTAG
