>Addgene plasmid #32445 | CMV-G-GECO1.1 | addgene partial sequence | sequence record 38248 | BGH-rev 5'-TAGAAGGCACAGTCGAGG-3'
TATAGAATAGGGCCCTCTAGATGCATGCTCGAGCGGCCGCCAGTGTGATGGATATCTGCAGAATTCTTAC
TTCGCTGTCATCATTTGTACAAACTCTTCGTAGTTTACCTGACCATCCCCATCGATGTCTGCTACCCTGA
TCATTTCATCAACCTCTTCATCTGTTAACTTCTCTCCAAGGTTTGTCATCACGTGGCGAAGCTCTGCTGC
GCCGATGTAGCCATTGCCGTCCTTATCAAACACACGGAACGCTTCTCTAATTTCCTCTTCACTGTCTGTG
TCATTCATTTTTCTTGCCATCATCGTCAGGAACTCAGGGAAGTCGATTGTGCCGTCACCGTCGGCATCTA
CTTCATTGATCATGTCCTGCAGCTCTGCTTCTGTGGGGTTCTGCCCCAGAGACCGCATCACCGTCCCCAG
CTCCTTGGTTGTTATCGTCCCATCCCCGTCCTTGTCAAATAGGGAGAAAGCCTCTTTAAATTCTGCGATC
TGCTCTTCAGTCAGTTGGTCACGCGTGTTGTACTCCAGCTTGTGCCCCAGGATGTTGCCGTCCTCCTTGA
AGTCGATGCCCTTCAGCTCGATGCGGTTCACCAGGGTGTCGCCCTCGAACTTCACCTCGGCGCGGGTCTT
GTAGTTGCCGTCGTCCTTGAAGAAGATGGTGCGCTCCTGGATGTAGCCTTCGGGCATGGCGGACTTGAAG
AAGTCGTGCTGCTTCATGTGGTCGGGGTAGCGGCTGAAGCACTGCACGCCGTAGGTCAGGGTGGTCACGA
GGGTGGGCCAGGGCACGGGCAGCTTGCCGGTGGTGCAGATGAACTTCAGGGTCAGC
