>Addgene plasmid #32445 | CMV-G-GECO1.1 | addgene partial sequence | sequence record 38249 | T7 5'-TAATACGACTCACTATAGGG-3'
ATGGTCGACTCATCACGTCGTAAGTGGAATAAGACAGGTCACGCAGTCAGAGCTATAGGTCGGCTGAGCT
CACTCGAGAACGTCTATATCAAGGCCGACGAGCAGAAGAACGGCATCAAGGCGTACTTCAAGATCCGCCA
CAACATCGAGGGCGGCGGCGTGCAGCTCGCCTACCACTACCAGCAGAACACCCCCATCGGCGACGGCCCC
GTGCTGCTGCCCGACAACCACTACCTGAGCGTGCAGTCCATACTTTCGAAAGACCCCAACGAGAAGCGCG
ATCACATGGTCCTGCTGGAGTTCGTGACCGCCGCCGGGATCACTCTCGGCATGGACGAGCTGTACAAGGG
CGGTACCGGAGGGAGCATGGTGAGCAAGGGCGAGGAGCTGTTCACCGGGGTGGTGCCCATCCAGGTCGAG
CTGGACGGCGACGTAAACGGCCACAAGTTCAGCGTGTCCGGCGAGGGTGAGGGCGATGCCACCTACGGCA
AGCTGACCCTGAAGTTCATCTGCACCACCGGCAAGCTGCCCGTGCCCTGGCCCACCCTCGTGACCACCCT
GACCTACGGCGTGCAGTGCTTCAGCCGCTACCCCGACCACATGAAGCAGCACGACTTCTTCAAGTCCGCC
ATGCCCGAAGGCTACATCCAGGAGCGCACCATCTTCTTCAAGGACGACGGCAACTACAAGACCCGCGCCG
AGGTGAAGTTCGAGGGCGACACCCTGGTGAACCGCATCGAGCTGAAGGGCATCGACTTCAAGGAGGACGG
CAACATCCTGGGGCACAAGCTGGAGTACAACACGCGTGACCAACTGACTGAAGAGCAGATCGCAGAATTT
AAAGAGGCTTTCTCCCTATTTGACA
